Addgene plasmid #240974: pFA6a-Pho8∆60-BleMX6
Purpose: To endogenously tag S. cerevisiae proteins at their C-terminus with Pho8∆60; BleMX6 selection marker
Depositing lab: Fulvio Reggiori. Depositing organization: Aarhus University. Publication: A plasmid module for PCR-based gene modification for the accurate measurement of vacuolar delivery of specific proteins in yeast Saccharomyces cerevisiae. Valdbjorn Kanne J, Reggiori F. Autophagy Rep. 2025 May 31;4(1):2511724. doi: 10.1080/27694127.2025.2511724. eCollection 2025. PubMed 40458443.
Backbone
  Vector backbone: pFA6a
  Total vector size (bp): 5254
  Vector type: Bacterial Expression
  Selectable markers: Zeocin ; Bleomycin
Growth in bacteria
  Bacterial resistance: Ampicillin, 100 μg/mL
  Growth temperature: 37°C
  Growth strain: DH5alpha
  Copy number: High Copy
Gene/Insert
  Gene/Insert name: BleMX6
  gRNA/shRNA sequence: gRNA
  Species: S. cerevisiae (budding yeast)
  Cloning method: Restriction Enzyme; 5′ cloning site Asc1 (not destroyed); 3′ cloning site EcoRV (not destroyed)
  Sequencing primers: 5′ CGCGCCACTTCTAAATA
Terms and licenses: Academic/Nonprofit Terms; Industry Terms: Not Available to Industry
How to cite: pFA6a-Pho8∆60-BleMX6 was a gift from Fulvio Reggiori (Addgene plasmid # 240974 ; http://n2t.net/addgene:240974 ; RRID:Addgene_240974)
