[The description below was written by a language model from this plasmid's Addgene catalogue record and pLannotate feature annotations shown in this document.]
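Description:
pFA6a-Pho8∆60-BleMX6 is a PCR-template plasmid of the pFA6a family, used for C-terminal tagging of Saccharomyces cerevisiae genes at their chromosomal loci. It is catalogued as a bacterial vector of 5,254 bp. In E. coli it is maintained as a high-copy plasmid through a ColE1/pUC-type origin and selected with ampicillin via the β-lactamase gene. It carries no yeast replication origin. This fits its role as a module that is amplified and integrated rather than maintained episomally. Flanking SP6 and T7 promoters and small lacI, rop and bom fragments are backbone remnants with no apparent role in the tagging function.

The functional module begins with a PHO8 fragment encoding Pho8∆60, followed by the S. cerevisiae ADH1 terminator. No promoter lies upstream of this coding sequence, because expression of the fusion is meant to come from the tagged gene's own promoter after in-frame integration at the 3′ end of the target open reading frame. Downstream sits the BleMX6 marker, listed as the insert and cloned between AscI and EcoRV sites. It consists of the Sh ble bleomycin-binding protein gene placed between the Ashbya gossypii TEF promoter and terminator, and it allows yeast transformants to be selected on Zeocin, phleomycin or bleomycin.

Pho8∆60 is generally known as an N-terminally truncated vacuolar alkaline phosphatase. It lacks its normal targeting region and becomes enzymatically active only after reaching the vacuole and being processed there. Fusing it to a protein of interest therefore gives an enzymatic readout of that protein's vacuolar delivery, for example by autophagy, in line with the associated publication. The "gRNA" entry in the catalogue fields has no counterpart in the feature table.
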