Features (pLannotate 1.2.2; 13 found; start..end, strand, type, name):
     55..1578    +  CDS            PHO8 (fragment): PPB_YEAST - Experimental evidence at protein level: Swiss-Prot protein existence level 1. Phosphatase with broad substrate specificity. A truncated (soluble) version of the protein is responsible for the production of (E,E)-farnesol from (E,E)-farnesyl diphosphate. Acts as a fructose-2,6- bisphosphate 6-phosphatase (PubMed:1848184). From Saccharomyces cerevisiae (strain ATCC 204508 / S288c) (Baker's yeast).
   1602..1789    +  terminator     ADH1 terminator: S. cerevisiae ADH1; transcription terminator for the S. cerevisiae alcohol dehydrogenase 1 (ADH1) gene
   1864..2207    +  promoter       TEF promoter: Ashbya gossypii TEF promoter
   2208..2582    +  CDS            BleoR: antibiotic-binding protein; Sh ble from Streptoalloteichus hindustanus; confers resistance to bleomycin, phleomycin, and Zeocin™
   2588..2785    +  terminator     TEF terminator: Ashbya gossypii TEF terminator
   2890..2908    -  promoter       T7 promoter: promoter for bacteriophage T7 RNA polymerase
   2930..2983    -  CDS            lacI (fragment): lac repressor; lacI; The lac repressor binds to the lac operator to inhibit transcription in E. coli. This inhibition can be relieved by adding lactose or isopropyl-β-D-thiogalactopyranoside (IPTG).
   3166..3754    -  rep_origin     ori: high-copy-number ColE1/pMB1/pBR322/pUC origin of replication
   3925..4785    -  CDS            AmpR: β-lactamase; bla; confers resistance to ampicillin, carbenicillin, and related antibiotics
   4786..4890    -  promoter       AmpR promoter: bla
   4985..5020    +  CDS            rop (fragment): Rop protein, which maintains plasmids at low copy number; rop
   5122..5173    +  misc_feature   bom (fragment): basis of mobility region from pBR322
   5236..5254    +  promoter       SP6 promoter: promoter for bacteriophage SP6 RNA polymerase
>Addgene plasmid #240974 | pFA6a-Pho8∆60-BleMX6 | addgene full sequence | sequence record 489662 | Addgene NGS Result
ACGCGGCCGCCAGCTGAAGCTTCGTACGCTGCAGGTCGACGGATCCCCGGGTTAATTAAGTCTGCATCAC
ACAAGAAGAAGAATGTCATATTCTTCGTGACGGATGGGATGGGACCTGCGTCTTTGTCCATGGCAAGATC
ATTCAACCAGCATGTTAATGATTTACCTATAGACGACATCCTGACACTTGACGAGCATTTTATCGGGTCT
TCGAGAACAAGGTCCTCGGACTCACTAGTCACTGACTCAGCTGCGGGCGCCACCGCATTTGCATGTGCAT
TAAAGAGCTATAATGGGGCCATCGGTGTTGATCCGCATCACAGACCTTGTGGTACAGTGCTCGAGGCGGC
TAAGTTAGCAGGTTATCTCACTGGGCTTGTTGTTACGACAAGAATCACAGATGCCACTCCGGCTTCATTC
AGTTCACATGTTGATTACAGATGGCAGGAAGATCTTATCGCTACGCACCAGTTAGGCGAATATCCTCTGG
GGAGAGTAGTAGACTTACTCATGGGTGGCGGCAGGAGCCATTTCTACCCTCAAGGCGAAAAGGCTTCTCC
ATATGGTCACCACGGTGCTAGAAAAGATGGAAGAGATTTAATCGATGAGGCTCAATCTAATGGCTGGCAG
TACGTGGGTGACCGTAAAAATTTTGATTCTTTGTTGAAAAGCCACGGTGAAAACGTTACTTTACCTTTCT
TGGGTCTCTTTGCAGATAACGACATTCCTTTTGAAATTGACAGAGATGAAAAGGAGTATCCTTCCCTTAA
GGAACAAGTCAAGGTGGCTTTGGGTGCCTTGGAAAAAGCTTCCAATGAGGACAAAGATTCTAATGGGTTT
TTCTTAATGGTGGAAGGCTCCAGAATTGATCATGCTGGTCACCAAAACGATCCAGCTTCGCAGGTAAGGG
AGGTGTTGGCTTTCGATGAAGCATTCCAATACGTTTTGGAGTTTGCTGAAAATTCCGATACGGAGACTGT
TTTGGTCTCTACGTCGGATCATGAAACGGGTGGTTTAGTCACTTCAAGACAAGTCACTGCTAGCTATCCT
CAGTATGTCTGGTATCCACAGGTGCTCGCCAACGCCACCCATTCAGGTGAGTTTTTGAAAAGAAAACTAG
TAGATTTTGTTCATGAGCATAAGGGCGCAAGCAGCAAAATAGAAAATTTCATCAAACATGAGATCCTGGA
AAAAGATTTGGGTATTTACGATTACACGGATAGCGATTTAGAAACATTAATTCATTTGGATGACAACGCA
AATGCTATCCAAGACAAACTGAATGACATGGTATCATTTAGGGCCCAAATTGGCTGGACCACGCATGGTC
ACAGCGCAGTCGACGTCAACATATATGCATACGCCAATAAGAAAGCTACATGGTCATATGTCTTGAACAA
TTTACAAGGCAATCACGAAAATACGGAAGTTGGCCAGTTCTTAGAAAACTTTTTAGAATTGAACCTGAAC
GAAGTCACTGATTTGATTAGGGACACCAAACACACATCAGATTTTGATGCTACAGAAATAGCTAGTGAAG
TACAACATTATGACGAATACTACCATGCGTTGACCAACTGAGGCGCGCCACTTCTAAATAAGCGAATTTC
TTATGATTTATGATTTTTATTATTAAATAAGTTATAAAAAAAATAAGTGTATACAAATTTTAAAGTGACT
CTTAGGTTTTAAAACGAAAATTCTTATTCTTGAGTAACTCTTTCCTGTAGGTCAGGTTGCTTTCTCAGGT
ATAGTATGAGGTCGCTCTTATTGACCACACCTCTACCGGCAGATCCGCTAGGGATAACAGGGTAATATAG
ATCTGTTTAGCTTGCCTCGTCCCCGCCGGGTCACCCGGCCAGCGACATGGAGGCCCAGAATACCCTCCTT
GACAGTCTTGACGTGCGCAGCTCAGGGGCATGATGTGACTGTCGCCCGTACATTTAGCCCATACATCCCC
ATGTATAATCATTTGCATCCATACATTTTGATGGCCGCACGGCGCGAAGCAAAAATTACGGCTCCTCGCT
GCAGACCTGCGAGCAGGGAAACGCTCCCCTCACAGACGCGTTGAATTGTCCCCACGCCGCGCCCCTGTAG
AGAAATATAAAAGGTTAGGATTTGCCACTGAGGTTCTTCTTTCATATACTTCCTTTTAAAATCTTGCTAG
GATACAGTTCTCACATCACATCCGAACATAAACAACCATGGCCAAGTTGACCAGTGCCGTTCCGGTGCTC
ACCGCGCGCGACGTCGCCGGAGCGGTCGAGTTCTGGACCGACCGGCTCGGGTTCTCCCGGGACTTCGTGG
AGGACGACTTCGCCGGTGTGGTCCGGGACGACGTGACCCTGTTCATCAGCGCGGTCCAGGACCAGGTGGT
GTCGGACAACACCCTGGCCTGGGTGTGGGTGCGCGGCCTGGACGAGCTGTACGCCGAGTGGTCGGAGGTC
GTGTCCACGAACTTCCGGGACGCCTCCGGGCCGGCCATGACCGAGATCGGCGAGCAGCCGTGGGGGCGGG
AGTTCGCCCTGCGCGACCCGGCCGGCAACTGCGTGCACTTCGTGGACGAGGAGCAGGACTGATCAGTACT
GACAATAAAAAGATTCTTGTTTTCAAGAACTTGTCATTTGTATAGTTTTTTTATATTGTAGTTGTTCTAT
TTTAATCAAATGTTAGCGTGATTTATATTTTTTTTCGCCTCGACATCATCTGCCCAGATGCGAAGTTAAG
TGCGCAGAAAGTAATATCATGCGTCAATCGTATGTGAATGCTGGTCGCTATACTGCTGTCGATTCGATAC
TAACGCCGCCATCCAGTTTAAACGAGCTCGAATTCATCGATGATATCAGATCCACTAGTGGCCTATGCGG
CCGCGGATCTGCCGGTCTCCCTATAGTGAGTCGTATTAATTTCGATAAGCCAGGTTAACCTGCATTAATG
AATCGGCCAACGCGCGGGGAGAGGCGGTTTGCGTATTGGGCGCTCTTCCGCTTCCTCGCTCACTGACTCG
CTGCGCTCGGTCGTTCGGCTGCGGCGAGCGGTATCAGCTCACTCAAAGGCGGTAATACGGTTATCCACAG
AATCAGGGGATAACGCAGGAAAGAACATGTGAGCAAAAGGCCAGCAAAAGGCCAGGAACCGTAAAAAGGC
CGCGTTGCTGGCGTTTTTCCATAGGCTCCGCCCCCCTGACGAGCATCACAAAAATCGACGCTCAAGTCAG
AGGTGGCGAAACCCGACAGGACTATAAAGATACCAGGCGTTTCCCCCTGGAAGCTCCCTCGTGCGCTCTC
CTGTTCCGACCCTGCCGCTTACCGGATACCTGTCCGCCTTTCTCCCTTCGGGAAGCGTGGCGCTTTCTCA
TAGCTCACGCTGTAGGTATCTCAGTTCGGTGTAGGTCGTTCGCTCCAAGCTGGGCTGTGTGCACGAACCC
CCCGTTCAGCCCGACCGCTGCGCCTTATCCGGTAACTATCGTCTTGAGTCCAACCCGGTAAGACACGACT
TATCGCCACTGGCAGCAGCCACTGGTAACAGGATTAGCAGAGCGAGGTATGTAGGCGGTGCTACAGAGTT
CTTGAAGTGGTGGCCTAACTACGGCTACACTAGAAGAACAGTATTTGGTATCTGCGCTCTGCTGAAGCCA
GTTACCTTCGGAAAAAGAGTTGGTAGCTCTTGATCCGGCAAACAAACCACCGCTGGTAGCGGTGGTTTTT
TTGTTTGCAAGCAGCAGATTACGCGCAGAAAAAAAGGATCTCAAGAAGATCCTTTGATCTTTTCTACGGG
GTCTGACGCTCAGTGGAACGAAAACTCACGTTAAGGGATTTTGGTCATGAGATTATCAAAAAGGATCTTC
ACCTAGATCCTTTTAAATTAAAAATGAAGTTTTAAATCAATCTAAAGTATATATGAGTAAACTTGGTCTG
ACAGTTACCAATGCTTAATCAGTGAGGCACCTATCTCAGCGATCTGTCTATTTCGTTCATCCATAGTTGC
CTGACTCCCCGTCGTGTAGATAACTACGATACGGGAGGGCTTACCATCTGGCCCCAGTGCTGCAATGATA
CCGCGAGACCCACGCTCACCGGCTCCAGATTTATCAGCAATAAACCAGCCAGCCGGAAGGGCCGAGCGCA
GAAGTGGTCCTGCAACTTTATCCGCCTCCATCCAGTCTATTAATTGTTGCCGGGAAGCTAGAGTAAGTAG
TTCGCCAGTTAATAGTTTGCGCAACGTTGTTGCCATTGCTACAGGCATCGTGGTGTCACGCTCGTCGTTT
GGTATGGCTTCATTCAGCTCCGGTTCCCAACGATCAAGGCGAGTTACATGATCCCCCATGTTGTGCAAAA
AAGCGGTTAGCTCCTTCGGTCCTCCGATCGTTGTCAGAAGTAAGTTGGCCGCAGTGTTATCACTCATGGT
TATGGCAGCACTGCATAATTCTCTTACTGTCATGCCATCCGTAAGATGCTTTTCTGTGACTGGTGAGTAC
TCAACCAAGTCATTCTGAGAATAGTGTATGCGGCGACCGAGTTGCTCTTGCCCGGCGTCAATACGGGATA
ATACCGCGCCACATAGCAGAACTTTAAAAGTGCTCATCATTGGAAAACGTTCTTCGGGGCGAAAACTCTC
AAGGATCTTACCGCTGTTGAGATCCAGTTCGATGTAACCCACTCGTGCACCCAACTGATCTTCAGCATCT
TTTACTTTCACCAGCGTTTCTGGGTGAGCAAAAACAGGAAGGCAAAATGCCGCAAAAAAGGGAATAAGGG
CGACACGGAAATGTTGAATACTCATACTCTTCCTTTTTCAATATTATTGAAGCATTTATCAGGGTTATTG
TCTCATGAGCGGATACATATTTGAATGTATTTAGAAAAATAAACAAATAGGGGTTCCGCGCACATTTCCC
CGAAAAGTGCCACCTGACGTCTAAGAAACCATTATTATCATGACATTAACCTATAAAAATAGGCGTATCA
CGAGGCCCTTTCGTCTCGCGCGTTTCGGTGATGACGGTGAAAACCTCTGACACATGCAGCTCCCGGAGAC
GGTCACAGCTTGTCTGTAAGCGGATGCCGGGAGCAGACAAGCCCGTCAGGGCGCGTCAGCGGGTGTTGGC
GGGTGTCGGGGCTGGCTTAACTATGCGGCATCAGAGCAGATTGTACTGAGAGTGCACCATATGGACATAT
TGTCGTTAGAACGCGGCTACAATTAATACATAACCTTATGTATCATACACATACGATTTAGGTGACACTA
TAGA
